>Addgene plasmid #83548 | pILGFP91 | depositor full sequence | sequence record 159486 | pILGFP91 sequence 5361 bps
GATCCTCTAAAGGTGAAGAATTATTCACTGGTGTTGTCCCAATTTTGGTTGAATTAGATGGTGATGTTAA
TGGTCACAAATTTTCTGTCTCCGGTGAAGGTGAAGGTGATGCTACTTACGGTAAATTGACCTTAAAATTT
ATTTGTACTACTGGTAAATTGCCAGTTCCATGGCCAACCTTAGTCACTACTTTCGGTTATGGTGTTCAAT
GTTTTGCGAGATACCCAGATCATATGAAACAACATGACTTTTTCAAGTCTGCCATGCCAGAAGGTTATGT
TCAAGAAAGAACTATTTTTTTCAAAGATGACGGTAACTACAAGACCAGAGCTGAAGTCAAGTTTGAAGGT
GATACCTTAGTTAATAGAATCGAATTAAAAGGTATTGATTTTAAAGAAGATGGTAACATTTTAGGTCACA
AATTGGAATACAACTATAACTCTCACAATGTTTACATCATGGCTGACAAACAAAAGAATGGTATCAAAGT
TAACTTCAAAATTAGACACAACATTGAAGATGGTTCTGTTCAATTAGCTGACCATTATCAACAAAATACT
CCAATTGGTGATGGTCCAGTCTTGTTACCAGACAACCATTACTTATCCACTCAATCTGCCTTATCCAAAG
ATCCAAACGAAAAGAGAGACCACATGGTCTTGTTAGAATTTGTTACTGCTGCTGGTATTACCCATGGTAT
GGATGAATTGTACAAAAGATCTTAAACTAGTAGGACTATTTGCAAAGGGAAGGGATGCTAAGGTAGAGGG
TGAACGTTACAGAAAAGCAGGCTGGGAAGCATATTTGAGAAGATGCGGCCAGCAAAACTAAAAAACTGTA
TTATAAGTAAATGCATGTATACTAAACTCACAAATTAGAGCTTCAATTTAATTATATCAGTTATTACCCG
GGAATCTCGGTCGTAATGATTTAAATGCATGCAAGCTTGGCGTAATCATGGTCATAGCTGTTTCCTGTGT
GAAATTGTTATCCGCTCACAATTCCACACAACATACGAGCCGGAAGCATAAAGTGTAAAGCCTGGGGTGC
CTAATGAGTGAGCTAACTCACATTAATTGCGTTGCGCTCACTGCCCGCTTTCCAGTCGGGAAACCTGTCG
TGCCAGCTGCATTAATGAATCGGCCAACGCGCGGGGAGAGGCGGTTTGCGTATTGGGCGCTCTTCCGCTT
CCTCGCTCACTGACTCGCTGCGCTCGGTCGTTCGGCTGCGGCGAGCGGTATCAGCTCACTCAAAGGCGGT
AATACGGTTATCCACAGAATCAGGGGATAACGCAGGAAAGAACATGTGAGCAAAAGGCCAGCAAAAGGCC
AGGAACCGTAAAAAGGCCGCGTTGCTGGCGTTTTTCCATAGGCTCCGCCCCCCTGACGAGCATCACAAAA
ATCGACGCTCAAGTCAGAGGTGGCGAAACCCGACAGGACTATAAAGATACCAGGCGTTTCCCCCTGGAAG
CTCCCTCGTGCGCTCTCCTGTTCCGACCCTGCCGCTTACCGGATACCTGTCCGCCTTTCTCCCTTCGGGA
AGCGTGGCGCTTTCTCATAGCTCACGCTGTAGGTATCTCAGTTCGGTGTAGGTCGTTCGCTCCAAGCTGG
GCTGTGTGCACGAACCCCCCGTTCAGCCCGACCGCTGCGCCTTATCCGGTAACTATCGTCTTGAGTCCAA
CCCGGTAAGACACGACTTATCGCCACTGGCAGCAGCCACTGGTAACAGGATTAGCAGAGCGAGGTATGTA
GGCGGTGCTACAGAGTTCTTGAAGTGGTGGCCTAACTACGGCTACACTAGAAGGACAGTATTTGGTATCT
GCGCTCTGCTGAAGCCAGTTACCTTCGGAAAAAGAGTTGGTAGCTCTTGATCCGGCAAACAAACCACCGC
TGGTAGCGGTGGTTTTTTTGTTTGCAAGCAGCAGATTACGCGCAGAAAAAAAGGATCTCAAGAAGATCCT
TTGATCTTTTCTACGGGGTCTGACGCTCAGTGGAACGAAAACTCACGTTAAGGGATTTTGGTCATGAGAT
TATCAAAAAGGATCTTCACCTAGATCCTTTTAAATTAAAAATGAAGTTTTAAATCAATCTAAAGTATATA
TGAGTAAACTTGGTCTGACAGTTACCAATGCTTAATCAGTGAGGCACCTATCTCAGCGATCTGTCTATTT
CGTTCATCCATAGTTGCCTGACTCCCCGTCGTGTAGATAACTACGATACGGGAGGGCTTACCATCTGGCC
CCAGTGCTGCAATGATACCGCGAGACCCACGCTCACCGGCTCCAGATTTATCAGCAATAAACCAGCCAGC
CGGAAGGGCCGAGCGCAGAAGTGGTCCTGCAACTTTATCCGCCTCCATCCAGTCTATTAATTGTTGCCGG
GAAGCTAGAGTAAGTAGTTCGCCAGTTAATAGTTTGCGCAACGTTGTTGCCATTGCTACAGGCATCGTGG
TGTCACGCTCGTCGTTTGGTATGGCTTCATTCAGCTCCGGTTCCCAACGATCAAGGCGAGTTACATGATC
CCCCATGTTGTGCAAAAAAGCGGTTAGCTCCTTCGGTCCTCCGATCGTTGTCAGAAGTAAGTTGGCCGCA
GTGTTATCACTCATGGTTATGGCAGCACTGCATAATTCTCTTACTGTCATGCCATCCGTAAGATGCTTTT
CTGTGACTGGTGAGTACTCAACCAAGTCATTCTGAGAATAGTGTATGCGGCGACCGAGTTGCTCTTGCCC
GGCGTCAATACGGGATAATACCGCGCCACATAGCAGAACTTTAAAAGTGCTCATCATTGGAAAACGTTCT
TCGGGGCGAAAACTCTCAAGGATCTTACCGCTGTTGAGATCCAGTTCGATGTAACCCACTCGTGCACCCA
ACTGATCTTCAGCATCTTTTACTTTCACCAGCGTTTCTGGGTGAGCAAAAACAGGAAGGCAAAATGCCGC
AAAAAAGGGAATAAGGGCGACACGGAAATGTTGAATACTCATACTCTTCCTTTTTCAATATTATTGAAGC
ATTTATCAGGGTTATTGTCTCATGAGCGGATACATATTTGAATGTATTTAGAAAAATAAACAAATAGGGG
TTCCGCGCACATTTCCCCGAAAAGTGCCACCTGACGTCTAAGAAACCATTATTATCATGACATTAACCTA
TAAAAATAGGCGTATCACGAGGCCCTTTCGTCTCGCGCGTTTCGGTGATGACGGTGAAAACCTCTGACAC
ATGCAGCTCCCGGAGACGGTCACAGCTTGTCTGTAAGCGGATGCCGGGAGCAGACAAGCCCGTCAGGGCG
CGTCAGCGGGTGTTGGCGGGTGTCGGGGCTGGCTTAACTATGCGGCATCAGAGCAGATTGTACTGAGAGT
GCACCATATGCGGTGTGAAATACCGCACAGATGCGTAAGGAGAAAATACCGCATCAGGCGCCATTCGCCA
TTCAGGCTGCGCAACTGTTGGGAAGGGCGATCGGTGCGGGCCTCTTCGCTATTACGCCAGCTGGCGAAAG
GGGGATGTGCTGCAAGGCGATTAAGTTGGGTAACGCCAGGGTTTTCCCAGTCACGACGTTGTAAAACGAC
GGCCAGTGAATTCATTTAAATTTTTTTGATTCGGTAATCTCCGAGCAGAAGGAAGAACGAAGGAAGGAGC
ACAGACTTAGATTGGTATATATACGCATATGTGGTGTTGAAGAAACATGAAATTGCCCAGTATTCTTAAC
CCAACTGCACAGAACAAAAACCTGCAGGAAACGAAGATAAAACATGTCCACAAAATCATATACCAGTAGA
GCTGAGACTCATGCAAGTCCGGTTGCATCGAAACTTTTACGTTTAATGGATGAAAAGAAGACCAATTTGT
GTGCTTCTCTTGACGTTCGTTCGACTGATGAGCTATTGAAACTTGTTGAAACGTTGGGTCCATACATTTG
CCTTTTGAAAACACACGTTGATATCTTGGATGATTTCAGTTATGAGGGTACTGTCGTTCCATTGAAAGCA
TTGGCAGAGAAATACAAGTTCTTGATATTTGAGGACAGAAAATTCGCCGATATCGGTAACACAGTCAAAT
TACAATATACATCGGGCGTTTACCGTATCGCAGAATGGTCTGATATCACCAACGCCCACGGGGTTACTGG
TGCTGGTATTGTTGCTGGCTTGAAACAAGGTGCGCAAGAGGTCACCAAAGAACCAAGGGGATTATTGATG
CTTGCTGAATTGTCTTCCAAGGGTTCTCTAGCACACGGTGAATATACTAAGGGTACCGTTGATATTGCAA
AGAGTGATAAAGATTTCGTTATTGGGTTCATTGCTCAGAACGATATGGGAGGAAGAGAAGAAGGGTTTGA
TTGGCTAATCATGACCCCAGGTGTAGGTTTAGACGACAAAGGCGATGCATTGGGTCAGCAGTACAGAACC
GTCGACGAAGTTGTAAGTGGTGGATCAGATATCATCATTGTTGGCAGAGGACTTTTCGCCAAGGGTAGAG
ATCCTAAGGTTGAAGGTGAAAGATACAGAAATGCTGGATGGGAAGCGTACCAAAAGAGAATCAGCGCTCC
CCATTAATTATACAGGAAACTTAATAGAACAAATCACATATTTAATCTAATAGCCACCTGCATTGGCACG
GTGCAACACTCACTTCAACTTCATCTTACAAAAGATCACGTGATCTGTTGTATTGGGATCTCTAGACCTA
ATAACTTCGTATAGCATACATTATACGAAGTTATATTAAGGGTTGCTCGACCCTCATACTATTATCAGGG
CCAGAAAAAGGAAGTGTTTCCCTCCTTCTTGAATTGATGTTACCCTCATAAAGCACGTGGCCTCTTATCG
AGAAAGAAATTACCGTCGCTCGTGATTTGTTTGCAAAAAGAACAAAACTGAAAAAACCCAGACACGCTCG
ACTTCCTGTCTTCCTATTGATTGCAGCTTCCAATTTCGTCACACAACAAGGTCCTAGCGACGGCTCACAG
GTTTTGTAACAAGCAATCGAAGGTTCTGGAATGGCGGGAAAGGGTTTAGTACCACATGCTATGATGCCCA
CTGTGATCTCCAGAGCAAAGTTCGTTCGATCGTACTGTTACTCTCTCTCTTTCAAACAGAATTGTCCGAA
TCGTGTGACAACAACAGCCTGTTCTCACACACTCTTTTCTTCTAACCAAGGGGGTGGTTTAGTTTAGTAG
AACCTCGTGAAACTTACATTTACATATATATAAACTTGCATAAATTGGTCAATGCAAGAAATACATATTT
GGTCTTTTCTAATTCGTAGTTTTTCAAGTTCTTAGATGCTTTCTTTTTCTCTTTTTTACAGATCATCAAG
GAAGTAATTATCTACTTTTTACAACAAATATAAAACAATGG
Features (pLannotate 1.2.2; 15 found; start..end, strand, type, name):
      6..716     +  CDS            GFPmut3: GFPmut3 is a basic (constitutively fluorescent) green fluorescent protein published in 1996, derived from Aequorea victoria. It is reported to be a very rapidly-maturing weak dimer.
    732..831     +  CDS            URA3 (fragment): orotidine-5'-phosphate decarboxylase, required for uracil biosynthesis; S. cerevisiae URA3; yeast auxotrophic marker, counterselectable with 5-fluoroorotic acid (5-FOA)
    985..1001    -  protein_bind   lac operator: The lac repressor binds to the lac operator to inhibit transcription in E. coli. This inhibition can be relieved by adding lactose or isopropyl-β-D-thiogalactopyranoside (IPTG). lac repressor encoded by lacI
   1009..1039    -  promoter       lac promoter: promoter for the E. coli lac operon
   1054..1075    -  protein_bind   CAP binding site: CAP binding activates transcription in the presence of cAMP. E. coli catabolite activator protein
   1088..1180    -  CDS            lacI (fragment): lac repressor; lacI; The lac repressor binds to the lac operator to inhibit transcription in E. coli. This inhibition can be relieved by adding lactose or isopropyl-β-D-thiogalactopyranoside (IPTG).
   1363..1951    -  rep_origin     ori: high-copy-number ColE1/pMB1/pBR322/pUC origin of replication
   2122..2982    -  CDS            AmpR: β-lactamase; bla; confers resistance to ampicillin, carbenicillin, and related antibiotics
   2983..3087    -  promoter       AmpR promoter: bla
   3182..3217    +  CDS            rop (fragment): Rop protein, which maintains plasmids at low copy number; rop
   3319..3418    +  misc_feature   bom (fragment): basis of mobility region from pBR322
   3424..3581    -  CDS            lacZα (fragment): LacZα fragment of β-galactosidase; lacZ fragment
   3588..3751    +  promoter       URA3 promoter (fragment): S. cerevisiae URA3
   3754..4539    +  CDS            URA3: PYRF_YEAST - Experimental evidence at protein level: Swiss-Prot protein existence level 1. From Saccharomyces cerevisiae (strain ATCC 204508 / S288c) (Baker's yeast).
   4691..4724    +  protein_bind   loxP: Cre-mediated recombination occurs in the 8-bp core sequence (GCATACAT). Cre recombinase
