[The description below was written by a language model from this plasmid's Addgene catalogue record and pLannotate feature annotations shown in this document.]
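Description:
pILGFP91 is a yeast expression reporter plasmid built on the pUC19 backbone, made to measure the expression output of the Saccharomyces cerevisiae PGK1 promoter using yeast-enhanced GFP (yEGFP) as the readout. In E. coli it is maintained as a high-copy plasmid through the ColE1/pUC-type origin and selected with ampicillin via the β-lactamase gene and its native promoter. Remnants of the pUC19 lac region (lac promoter, operator, CAP site and a lacZα fragment) are also annotated. No yeast replication origin (2μ or CEN/ARS) appears in the feature table, and short fragments matching the S. cerevisiae URA3 promoter and coding sequence flank the payload. This arrangement would be consistent with chromosomal integration at the ura3 locus, although the record does not state the delivery mode explicitly.

The reporter is annotated as a GFPmut3-type open reading frame, the variant on which yEGFP is based. The PGK1 promoter itself was not picked up by the automated annotation. Because the map is circular, it presumably lies in the unannotated stretch between the loxP site and the start of the GFP coding sequence. Selection in yeast relies on a URA3 marker, which the catalogue entry identifies as the Kluyveromyces lactis gene used in S. cerevisiae; the annotation tool labels this ORF by its similarity to the S. cerevisiae protein. A single loxP site is annotated downstream of the marker. Its role is not stated, and no partner site was detected.

The plasmid belongs to a study comparing yeast promoter activities on different carbon sources and across the diauxic shift, where GFP fluorescence served as a proxy for promoter strength.
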