Addgene plasmid #83548: pILGFP91
Purpose: Used to evaluate the expression output of PGK1 promoter with yEGFP used as the reporter gene.
Depositing lab: Claudia Vickers. Depositing organization: University of Queensland. Publication: Controlling heterologous gene expression in yeast cell factories on different carbon substrates and across the diauxic shift: a comparison of yeast promoter activities. Peng B, Williams TC, Henry M, Nielsen LK, Vickers CE. Microb Cell Fact. 2015 Jun 26;14:91. doi: 10.1186/s12934-015-0278-5. PubMed 26112740.
Backbone
  Vector backbone: pUC19
  Vector type: Yeast Expression
  Selectable markers: URA3 ; kluyveromyces lactis in S. cerevisiae
Growth in bacteria
  Bacterial resistance: Ampicillin, 100 μg/mL
  Growth temperature: 37°C
  Growth strain: alpha-Select
  Growth instructions: alpha-Select from BIOLINE (Genotype: F- deoR endA1 recA1 relA1 gyrA96 hsdR17(rk-, mk+) supE44 thi-1 phoA Δ(lacZYA-argF)U169 Φ80lacZΔM15 λ-)
  Copy number: High Copy
Gene/Insert
  Gene/Insert name: PGK1 promoter-yEGFP
  Species: S. cerevisiae (budding yeast)
  Promoter: PGK1
  Cloning method: Restriction Enzyme; 5′ cloning site unknown (unknown if destroyed); 3′ cloning site unknown (unknown if destroyed)
  Sequencing primers: 5′ unknown; 3′ yGFP-R
Terms and licenses: Academic/Nonprofit Terms; Industry Terms: Not Available to Industry
How to cite: pILGFP91 was a gift from Claudia Vickers (Addgene plasmid # 83548 ; http://n2t.net/addgene:83548 ; RRID:Addgene_83548)
