>Addgene plasmid #83548 | pILGFP91 | addgene partial sequence | sequence record 161749 | yGFP-R 5'-GCATCACCTTCACCTTCACC-3'
TAACATCACCATCTAATTCAACCAAAATTGGGACAACACCAGTGAATAATTCTTCACCTTTAGAGGATCC
CATTGTTTTATATTTGTTGTAAAAAGTAGATAATTACTTCCTTGATGATCTGTAAAAAAGAGAAAAAGAA
AGCATCTAAGAACTTGAAAAACTACGAATTAGAAAAGACCAAATATGTATTTCTTGCATTGACCAATTTA
TGCAAGTTTATATATATGTAAATGTAAGTTTCACGAGGTTCTACTAAACTAAACCACCCCCTTGGTTAGA
AGAAAAGAGTGTGTGAGAACAGGCTGTTGTTGTCACACGATTCGGACAATTCTGTTTGAAAGAGAGAGAG
TAACAGTACGATCGAACGAACTTTGCTCTGGAGATCACAGTGGGCATCATAGCATGTGGTACTAAACCCT
TTCCCGCCATTCCAGAACCTTCGATTGCTTGTTACAAAACCTGTGAGCCGTCGCTAGGACCTTGTTGTGT
GACGAAATTGGAAGCTGCAATCAATAGGAAGACAGGAAGTCGAGCGTGTCTGGGTTTTTTCAGTTTTGTT
CTTTTTGCAAACAAATCACGAGCGACGGTAATTTCTTTCTCGATAAGAGGCCACGTGCTTTATGAGGGTA
ACATCAATTCAAGAAGGAGGGAAACACTTCCTTTTTCTGGCCCTGATAATAGTATGAGGGTCGAGCAACC
CTTAATATAACTTCGTATAATGTATGCTATACGAAGTTATTAGGTCTAGAGATCCCAATACAACAGATCA
CGTGATCTTTTTGTAAGATGAAGTTGAAGTAGTGTTGCACCGTGCCAATGCAGGTGGCTATTAGATTAAA
TATGTGATTTGTTCTATTAAGTTTCCTGTATAATTAATGGGGAGCGCTGATTCTCTTTTGGTACGCTTCC
CATCCAGCATTTCTGTATCTTTCACCTTCAACCTTAGGATCTCTACCCTTGGCGAAAAGTCCTCTGCCAA
CAATGATGATATCTGATCCACCACTTACAACTTCGTCGACGGTTCTGTACTGCTGACCCAATGCATCGCC
TTTGTCGT
