>Addgene plasmid #83548 | pILGFP91 | addgene partial sequence | sequence record 161753 | M13-Rev 5'-CAGGAAACAGCTATGACC-3'
GCATTTAAATCATTACGACCGAGATTCCCGGGTAATAACTGATATAATTAAATTGAAGCTCTAATTTGTG
AGTTTAGTATACATGCATTTACTTATAATACAGTTTTTTAGTTTTGCTGGCCGCATCTTCTCAAATATGC
TTCCCAGCCTGCTTTTCTGTAACGTTCACCCTCTACCTTAGCATCCCTTCCCTTTGCAAATAGTCCTACT
AGTTTAAGATCTTTTGTACAATTCATCCATACCATGGGTAATACCAGCAGCAGTAACAAATTCTAACAAG
ACCATGTGGTCTCTCTTTTCGTTTGGATCTTTGGATAAGGCAGATTGAGTGGATAAGTAATGGTTGTCTG
GTAACAAGACTGGACCATCACCAATTGGAGTATTTTGTTGATAATGGTCAGCTAATTGAACAGAACCATC
TTCAATGTTGTGTCTAATTTTGAAGTTAACTTTGATACCATTCTTTTGTTTGTCAGCCATGATGTAAACA
TTGTGAGAGTTATAGTTGTATTCCAATTTGTGACCTAAAATGTTACCATCTTCTTTAAAATCAATACCTT
TTAATTCGATTCTATTAACTAAGGTATCACCTTCAAACTTGACTTCAGCTCTGGTCTTGTAGTTACCGTC
ATCTTTGAAAAAAATAGTTCTTTCTTGAACATAACCTTCTGGCATGGCAGACTTGAAAAAGTCATGTTGT
TTCATATGATCTGGGTATCTCGCAAAACATTGAACACCATAACCGAAAGTAGTGACTAAGGTTGGCCATG
GAACTGGCAATTTACCAGTAGTACAAATAAATTTTAAGGTCAATTTACCGTAAGTAGCATCACCTTCACC
TTCACCGGAGACAGAAAATTTGTGACCATTAACATCACCATCTAATTCAACCAAAATTGGGACAACACCA
GTGAATAATTCTTCACCTTTAGAGGATCCCATTGTTTTATATTTGTTGTAAAAAGTAGATAATTACTTCC
TTGATGATCTGTAAAAAAGAGAAAAAGAA
